>Addgene plasmid #178899 | pJH4723 | depositor full sequence | sequence record 347235 | pJH4723 sequence 12470 bps
GCGCCCAATACGCAAACCGCCTCTCCCCGCGCGTTGGCCGATTCATTAATGCAGCTGGCACGACAGGTTT
CCCGACTGGAAAGCGGGCAGTGAGCGCAACGCAATTAATGTGAGTTAGCTCACTCATTAGGCACCCCAGG
CTTTACACTTTATGCTTCCGGCTCGTATGTTGTGTGGAATTGTGAGCGGATAACAATTTCACACAGGAAA
CAGCTATGACCATGATTACGAATTCGAATGGCCATGGGACGTCGACGCATAGCCCGCAGTCACTTGAAAG
CACATTTAAGATGGAATCAAATGGTAAGAAAGCTCGTGTAATCAGGAGATTTTATCCGGGGTATGCCGAG
GAATATATGGTGCACTCGCATTAGCTGGCATTTTTTGTAATTATCGGATTTCTACCTTTTTCTTAATCTA
GTTTGTTATCATTGTCCATCATTTACAACCAAAAATTTGCGTCATTTACAACCAAAAATTGATCTGACAA
TTATCATAATTCGGTTTTTATTTTCAGAAGAAACGCTCCGATGTGATCCTATAGTGAATATACTTTTCCA
TCCTCTCTGAAATAAACAATTATGAAGAATGCATCAATTTGCATTCGAAATAACTGCCGTATTTTGTCTA
TTGGTATGGCTGCAGTACCATTTTTCTTCGCGTCTTTGCGCAGCCTTCGGGCGCTACCAATAAGGCTAAG
CCGGGGTAAGTTATTTCAGAATTCTAATCAACTAATCTAAGTCTCATACATCATTGTCAAGTGACGCATT
TTTTTAATTTCTATGTTAACTCGACTTTAATATTCTTTTCTGGTTTCACCAGAAAAATGCTGGACTGAAA
AATTGAATTTCCCGCGATTTGGGAAAAACCGCAGTTTAAGCTTTTGGCATGAATACAGTGAACACAGGAA
CAAAAAATTGACTTGTTATTTTGAGTTTATATTAAATGTTAATTTTGCATCTCATATTTTCACAAAACTT
GTTTGCTTGAAAAATGTGCAAATAACAAGTGAACATACATCAAGGTTTATGCAGATCAGCACTGATGCAA
CTGATAGCAAAACTGATAAGGGTCAAAATTTCAGTGGCCAGCACAAACACATACACATTCGTAGTTCGTT
TTGTGTTTCGTGTATTTAGCATTTATTTTTCAATTCCGGCAATTTGCCGATTTGCCGGAAATTTTGATTT
TTGGCAAATTGCCAGTTTGCCGTTTGCCGAACATCAATTTGCCGAAATTTTTTAGAGGGATCTTTATAAG
ACGGAAACACTTAAAATTGTGCTTTTTTGGAATTTTTTTCAATGTTTCAATAGAATTAGCTTACATTTAA
AATTAGATGTAGGAACGTTTATAGGACGCTTACAATTTTGCCGATTAAAATCGAAGTTCTGAACTTTTCA
AAAAATGTGCAAAATTTTTTTTGACAAATTTGACAAATCGGCCGGTTTGTCGATTGTCCGGAATTTTTCA
GTTTCGGCGATTTACCGGTTTGCCGGAAAACATCGTTTGCCACCCACACACACATAAAGAGACGAAACAA
CACACCATCTTCAAAAAATTTGTGAATCTTCATTTCCACGTGGTTTGCAGGGTTTCCCATCCACCCCACT
CTATCTCTCCAAGTTGAATTTTGGCAAAATTGACCACACACCGATCAAAAACTATTGTGTGTGTGTGTAT
TTGTGTCTTCAATAATTCCTGTCTGTGTCTCGCACTATCTATTGACTACAAGAACGTGATCGCAGCTCTA
CGAAACCTTTACTTTATTTTAGAAATATTTTTTCATGCTATTAGCAAAAAAAAAGTTTTTTTTTGTCTAA
GTACACTTAAAATTTTCCAAAATTTTTAAGATTTTTCAAAATGTGCGATCAAAGATCTGACAAAATGCCA
AAATTTTGAAGAGGAAATTTAGTCGGCTTCCAAAATTATAAGTGGCAGAAATTGAGCAATTGTCACTTTT
TGACAGTAAATAGAAAATTTTTTGAAAAATTTTGAAACGCTTTATTTTGTTACTTGGTCATTTTGGCACC
ATAGGAGTAGTTTTTAACATTTTCCCCACTGGCGCTACTTCATTTTAAACTTTTCCAAAGATTTTAATTT
TTAATTTTAAAAAATTTCATATAATTCGTCTGCGTCTTACAGTTTCAGGCTTCAAAAATCTATTACATAT
CTTATCTTTGAATTCAGGGATCCCCCGGGATGAATATTGTCAGATGTCGGAGACGACACAAAATTTTGGA
AAATTTGGAAGAAGAGAATCTCGGCCCGAGCTGCTCGTCGACGACTTCAACAACCGCTGCCACCGAAGCT
CTCGGAACAACCACTGAGGATATGAGGCTTAAGCAGCAGCGAAGCTCGTCGCGTGCCACGGAGCACGATA
TTGTCGACGGCAATCACCACGACGACGAGCACATCACAATGAGACGGCTTCGACTTGTCAAAAATTCGCG
GACGCGGCGTAGAACGACGCCCGATTCAAGTATGGACTGCTATGAGGAAAACCCGCCATCACAAAAAACT
TCAATAAATTATTCTTGGATTTCTAAAAAGTCATCAATGACGTCATTAATGCTTTTACTGCTATTCGCTT
TTGTACAGCCGTGTGCCTCAATAGTCGAAAAACGATGCGGCCCAATCGATATTCGAAATAGGCCGTGGGA
TATTAAGCCGCAATGGTCGAAACTTGGTGATCCGAACGAAAAAGATTTGGCTGGTCAGAGAATGGTCAAC
TGCACAGTGGTGGAAGGTTCGCTGACAATCTCATTTGTACTGAAACACAAGACAAAAGCACAAGAAGAAA
TGCATCGAAGTCTACAGCCAAGATATTCCCAAGACGAATTTATCACTTTTCCGCATCTACGTGAAATTAC
TGGAACTCTGCTCGTTTTTGAGACTGAAGGATTAGTGGATTTGCGTAAAATTTTCCCAAATCTTCGTGTA
ATTGGAGGCCGTTCGCTGATTCAACACTATGCGCTGATAATTTATCGAAATCCGGATTTGGAGATCGGTC
TTGACAAGCTTTCCGTAATTCGAAATGGTGGTGTACGGATAATCGATAATCGAAAACTGTGCTACACGAA
AACGATTGATTGGAAACATTTGATCACTTCTTCCATCAACGATGTTGTCGTTGATAATGCTGCCGAGTAC
GCTGTCACTGAGACTGGATTGATGTGCCCACGTGGAGCTTGCGAAGAGGATAAAGGCGAATCAAAGTGTC
ATTATTTGGAGGAAAAGAATCAGGAACAAGGTGTCGAAAGAGTTCAGAGTTGTTGGTCGAACACCACTTG
CCAAAAGTCTTGTGCTTATGATCGTCTTCTTCCAACGAAAGAAATCGGACCGGGATGTGATGCGAACGGC
GATCGATGTCACGATCAATGCGTGGGCGGTTGTGAGCGTGTGAATGATGCGACAGCATGCCACGCGTGCA
AGAATGTCTATCACAAGGGAAAGTGTATCGAAAAGTGTGATGCTCACCTGTACCTTCTCCTTCAACGTCG
TTGTGTGACCCGTGAGCAGTGTCTGCAGCTGAATCCGGTGCTCTCGAACAAAACAGTGCCTATCAAGGCG
ACGGCAGGCCTTTGCTCGGATAAATGTCCCGATGGTTATCAAATCAACCCGGATGATCATCGAGAATGCC
GAAAATGCGTTGGCAAGTGTGAGATTGTGTGCGAGATCAATCACGTCATTGATACGTTTCCGAAGGCACA
GGCGATCAGGCTATGCAATATTATTGACGGAAATCTGACGATCGAGATTCGCGGAAAACAGGATTCGGGA
ATGGCGTCCGAGTTGAAGGATATATTTGCGAACATTCACACGATCACCGGCTACCTGTTGGTACGTCAAT
CGTCACCGTTTATCTCGTTGAACATGTTCCGGAATTTACGACGTATTGAGGCAAAGTCACTGTTCAGAAA
TCTATATGCTATCACAGTTTTTGAAAATCCGAATTTAAAAAAGCTATTCGATTCAACGACGGATTTGACG
CTTGATCGTGGAACTGTGTCAATTGCCAATAACAAGATGTTATGCTTCAAGTATATCAAGCAGCTAATGT
CAAAGTTAAATATACCACTCGATCCGATAGATCAATCAGAAGGGACAAATGGTGAGAAGGCAATCTGTGA
GGATATGGCAATCAACGTGAGCATCACAGCGGTCAACGCGGACTCGGTCTTCTTTAGTTGGCCCTCATTC
AACATTACCGATATAGATCAGCGAAAGTTTCTCGGCTACGAGCTCTTCTTCAAAGAAGTCCCACGAATCG
ATGAGAACATGACGATCGAAGAGGATCGAAGTGCGTGTGTCGATTCGTGGCAGAGTGTCTTCAAACAGTA
CTACGAGACGTCGAACGGTGAACCGACCCCGGACATTTTTATGGATATTGGACCGCGCGAGCGAATTCGG
CCGAATACGCTCTACGCGTACTATGTGGCGACGCAGATGGTGTTGCATGCCGGTGCGAAGAACGGTGTAT
CGAAGATTGGTTTTGTGAGGACGAGCTACTATACGCCTGATCCTCCGACGTTGGCACTAGCGCAAGTCGA
TTCGGACGCTATTCATATTACGTGGGAAGCGCCGCTCCAACCGAACGGAGACCTCACGCATTACACAATT
ATGTGGCGTGAGAATGAAGTGAGCCCGTACGAGGAAGCCGAAAAGTTTTGTACAGATGCAAGCACCCCCG
CAAATCGACAACACACGAAAGATCCGAAAGAGACGATTGTAGCCGATAAGCCAGTCGATATTCCGTCATC
ACGTACCGTAGCTCCGACACTTTTGACTATGATGGGTCACGAAGATCAGCAGAAAACGTGCGCTGCAACG
CCCGGTTGTTGTTCGTGTTCGGCTATCGGAGAATCATCGGAACAGAACAAGAAGAAGCGACCGGATCCGA
TGTCGGCGATCGAATCATCTGCATTTGAGAATAAGCTGTTGGATGAGGTTTTAATGCCGAGAGACACGAT
GCGAGTGAGACGATCAATTGAAGACGCGAATCGAGTCAGTGAAGAGTTGGAAAAAGCTGAAAATTTGGGA
AAAGCTCCAAAAACTCTCGGTGGAAAGAAGCCGCTGATCCATATTTCGAAGAAGAAGCCGTCGAGCAGCA
GCACCACATCCACACCGGCTCCAACGATCGCATCAATGTATGCCTTAACAAGGAAACCGACTACGGTGCC
GGGAACAAGGATTCGGCTCTACGAGATCTACGAACCTTTACCCGGAAGCTGGGCGATTAATGTATCAGCT
CTGGCATTGGATAATAGTTATGTGATACGAAATTTGAAGCATTACACACTTTATGCGATTTCTCTATCCG
CGTGCCAAAACATGACAGTACCCGGAGCATCTTGCTCAATATCCCATCGTGCGGGAGCATTGAAACGAAC
AAAACACATCACAGACATTGATAAAGTGTTGAATGAAACAATTGAATGGAGATTTATGAATAATAGTCAA
CAAGTCAACGTGACGTGGGATCCACCGACTGAAGTGAATGGTGGAATATTCGGTTATGTTGTAAAGCTTA
AGTCAAAAGTCGATGGATCAATTGTTATGACGAGATGTGTCGGTGCGAAGAGAGGATATTCAACACGGAA
TCAGGGTGTCCTATTCCAGAATTTGGCCGATGGACGTTATTTTGTCTCAGTAACGGCGACCTCTGTACAC
GGCGCTGGACCGGAAGCCGAATCCTCCGACCCAATCGTCGTCATGACGCCAGGCTTCTTCACTGTGGAAA
TCATTCTCGGCATGCTTCTCGTCTTTTTGATTTTAATGTCAATTGCCGGTTGTATAATCTACTACTACAT
TCAAGTACGCTACGGCAAAAAAGTGAAAGCTCTATCTGACTTTATGCAATTGAATCCCGAATATTGTGTG
GACAATAAGTACAATGCAGACGATTGGGAGCTACGGCAGGATGATGTTGTGCTCGGACAACAGTGTGGAG
AGGGATCATTCGGAAAAGTGTACCTCGGAACTGGAAATAATGTTGTTTCTCTGATGGGTGATCGTTTCGG
ACCGTGTGCTATTAAGATTAATGTAGATGATCCAGCGTCGACTGAGAATCTCAACTATCTCATGGAAGCT
AATATTATGAAGAACTTTAAGACTAACTTTATCGTCAAACTGTACGGAGTTATCTCTACTGTACAACCAG
CGATGGTTGTGATGGAAATGATGGATCTTGGAAATCTCCGTGACTATCTCCGATCGAAACGCGAAGACGA
AGTGTTCAATGAGACGGACTGCAACTTTTTCGACATAATCCCGAGGGATAAATTCCATGAGTGGGCCGCA
CAGATTTGTGATGGTATGGCGTACCTGGAGTCGCTCAAGTTTTGCCATCGAGATCTCGCCGCACGTAATT
GCATGATAAATCGGGATGAGACTGTCAAGATTGGAGATTTCGGAATGGCTCGTGATCTATTCTATCATGA
CTATTATAAGCCATCGGGCAAGCGTATGATGCCTGTTCGATGGATGTCACCCGAGTCGTTGAAAGACGGA
AAGTTTGACTCGAAATCTGATGTTTGGAGCTTCGGAGTTGTTCTCTATGAAATGGTTACACTCGGTGCTC
AGCCATATATTGGTTTGAGTAATGATGAGGTGTTGAATTATATTGGAATGGCCCGGAAGGTTATCAAGAA
GCCCGAATGTTGTGAAAACTATTGGTATAAGGTGATGAAAATGTGCTGGAGATACTCACCTCGGGATCGT
CCGACGTTCCTCCAGCTCGTTCATCTTCTAGCAGCTGAAGCTTCACCAGAATTCCGAGATTTATCATTTG
TCCTAACCGATAATCAAATGATCCTTGACGATTCAGAAGCACTGGATCTTGATGATATTGATGATACTGA
TATGAATGATCAGGTTGTCGAGGTGGCACCGGATGTTGAGAACGTCGAGGTTCAGAGTGATTCGGAACGT
CGGAATACGGATTCAATACCGTTGAAACAGTTTAAGACGATCCCTCCGATCAATGCGACGACGAGTCATT
CGACAATATCGATTGATGAGACACCGATGAAAGCGAAGCAGCGAGAAGGATCGCTGGATGAGGAGTACGC
ATTGATGAATCATAGTGGAGGTCCGAGTGATGCGGAAGTTCGGACGTATGCTGGTGATGGAGATTATGTG
GAGAGAGATGTTCGAGAGAATGATGTGCCAACGCGACGAAATACTGGTGCATCAACATCAAGTTACACAG
GTGGTGGTCCATATTGCCTAACAAATCGTGGTGGTTCAAATGAACGAGGAGCCGGTTTCGGTGAAGCAGT
ACGATTAACTGATGGTGTTGGAAGTGGACATTTAAATGATGATGATTATGTTGAAAAAGAGATATCATCC
ATGGATACGCGCCGGAGCACGGGCGCCTCGAGCTCTTCCTACGGTGTTCCACAGACGAATTGGAGTGGAA
ATCGTGGTGCCACGTATTATACGAGTAAAGCTCAACAGGCAGCAACTGCAGCAGCAGCAGCAGCAGCAGC
TCTCCAACAGCAACAAAATGGTGGTCGAGGCGATCGATTAACTCAACTACCCGGAACTGGACATTTACAA
TCGACACGTGGTGGACAAGATGGAGATTATATTGAAACTGAACCGAAAAATTATAGAAATAATGGATCTC
CATCGGTACTGGATTTTTTTTTTTGGAGAAATTAGCCGGAAAATTCGATTTTTTTCGCTGAAAATCTGAA
AAAATTTGGCTAAAAATTGCCCTGAAACACGTTTTTTTCGGAATTTTCATATAAAAATGGACATTTTCGT
AAAAAATTGGCTATGTGTTGTGAATTTTTTCTGACTTTTAAAGGCCTTTGAACTAGGAATATTAAAATTT
TATTGAAAATTATTGAAAAGTGCAAATTTTTATTTTTTTTAGGTGAAAAAAGCTTAGATTTAGGCGAATT
TTCTGAAATTTTATAGTGAATTTGGTTCTCAGGATATTAGCCATTTTTTCCCGATTTTTTGGTAAAAATT
TGTTAAAACCCGCTTCAAATGACTGTAGTTTTATACAAAAATAACTAAAAATTCGATTTTTCAATTATTC
AGCTCGAAAAAGCCCAACAAAAATATTTAAAATTTGAAGAAAAAAGCTAAAAATGAGTAAAAATGACTGG
TTTTTTTCGCTTTTTCTATTTGAATAAATTTCTGAAAAATGACGAAAATCTGAAAAAATTACCCCGGACA
TTGGGAAATTTCGAAAAAATCTTGAAAATAGTCTGAAATTTTTAAAATTTACAGATTTTCACAAAAAAGG
GAAATTTCGCATTTCCTGAAATTGCCCAAAAATTTTTTTTTTCATTTTTTTAAAAATTCTGGAAATTTAT
TTTTGGCTGTTTCAAATTTTTAAAAAAAGAAAAATCCCAAAAATTGGTGAAAACTCCATTAAAATTCTCC
AGAAAATTCAAATTTTCCATGAAAAATTGTTTTAAAAGCATGAAAATCTGCCGATTTTTGTCTAAAATTT
TTAAAAATATTTCAAAAATTTCAGAAAAAACAGGAAAAGCGAATATTACATAAATAAAAAATCTGGAAAT
TCTAGAAACTGAAAATTTTTTAATTTTTCCGCTCAAAAATTCTAATATTCGATGAAAATGAGCCCGAAAA
TTCGAGTAAATTTCCAAAAAAAATTTTTTTTTTTTTCAAACACAAATATTAATTTTTATTAATTTTTCAG
CGAAACGGCAACAGCCGTGACATTTTCAACGGACGTTCGGCTTTCGGTGAAAATGAGCATCTAATCGAGG
ATAATGAGCATCCACTTGTGGTACCATGGTATTGATATCTGAGCTCCGCATCGGCCGCTGTCATCAGATC
GCCATCTCGCGCCCGTGCCTCTGACTTCTAAGTCCAATTACTCTTCAACATCCCTACATGCTCTTTCTCC
CTGTGCTCCCACCCCCTATTTTTGTTATTATCAAAAAAACTTCTTCTTAATTTCTTTGTTTTTTAGCTTC
TTTTAAGTCACCTCTAACAATGAAATTGTGTAGATTCAAAAATAGAATTAATTCGTAATAAAAAGTCGAA
AAAAATTGTGCTCCCTCCCCCCATTAATAATAATTCTATCCCAAAATCTACACAATGTTCTGTGTACACT
TCTTATGTTTTTTTTACTTCTGATAAATTTTTTTTGAAACATCATAGAAAAAACCGCACACAAAATACCT
TATCATATGTTACGTTTCAGTTTATGACCGCAATTTTTATTTCTTCGCACGTCTGGGCCTCTCATGACGT
CAAATCATGCTCATCGTGAAAAAGTTTTGGAGTATTTTTGGAATTTTTCAATCAAGTGAAAGTTTATGAA
ATTAATTTTCCTGCTTTTGCTTTTTGGGGGTTTCCCCTATTGTTTGTCAAGAGTTTCGAGGACGGCGTTT
TTCTTGCTAAAATCACAAGTATTGATGAGCACGATGCAAGAAAGATCGGAAGAAGGTTTGGGTTTGAGGC
TCAGTGGAAGGTGAGTAGAAGTTGATAATTTGAAAGTGGAGTAGTGTCTATGGGGTTTTTGCCTTAAATG
ACAGAATACATTCCCAATATACCAAACATAACTGTTTCCTACTAGTGGCCACGTGGGCCGTGCACCTTAA
GCTTGGCACTGGCCGTCGTTTTACAACGTCGTGACTGGGAAAACCCTGGCGTTACCCAACTTAATCGCCT
TGCAGCACATCCCCCTTTCGCCAGCTGGCGTAATAGCGAAGAGGCCCGCACCGATCGCCCTTCCCAACAG
TTGCGCAGCCTGAATGGCGAATGGCGCCTGATGCGGTATTTTCTCCTTACGCATCTGTGCGGTATTTCAC
ACCGCATA
[142 nt withheld, positions 9809-9950]
C
[141 nt withheld, positions 9952-10092]
CCTTTGACGTTGGAGTCCACGTTCTTT
[37 nt withheld, positions 10120-10156]
ACCCTATCTCGGGCTATTCTTTTGATTTATAAGGGATTTTGCCGATTTCGGCCTATTGGTTAAAAAATGA
GCTGATTTAACAAAAATTTAACGCGAATTTTAACAAAATATTAACGTTTACAATTTTATGGTGCACTCTC
AGTACAATCTGCTCTGATGCCGCATAGTTAAGCCAGCCCCGACACCCGCCAACACCCGCTGACGCGCCCT
GACGGGCTTGTCTGCTCCCGGCATCCGCTTACAGACAAGCTGTGACCGTCTCCGGGAGCTGCATGTGTCA
GAGGTTTTCACCGTCATCACCGAAACGCGCGAGACGAAAGGGCCTCGTGATACGCCTATTTTTATAGGTT
AATGTCATGATAATAATGGTTTCTTAGACGTCAGGTGGCACTTTTCGGGGAAATGTGCGCGGAACCCCTA
TTTGTTTATTTTTCTAAATACATTCAAATATGTATCCGCTCATGAGACAATAACCCTGATAAATGCTTCA
ATAATATTGAAAAAGGAAGAGTATGAGTATTCAACATTTCCGTGTCGCCCTTATTCCCTTTTTTGCGGCA
TTTTGCCTTCCTGTTTTTGCTCACCCAGAAACGCTGGTGAAAGTAAAAGATGCTGAAGATCAGTTGGGTG
CACGAGTGGGTTACATCGAACTGGATCTCAACAGCGGTAAGATCCTTGAGAGTTTTCGCCCCGAAGAACG
TTTTCCAATGATGAGCACTTTTAAAGTTCTGCTATGTGGCGCGGTATTATCCCGTATTGACGCCGGGCAA
GAGCAACTCGGTCGCCGCATACACTATTCTCAGAATGACTTGGTTGAGTACTCACCAGTCACAGAAAAGC
ATCTTACGGATGGCATGACAGTAAGAGAATTATGCAGTGCTGCCATAACCATGAGTGATAACACTGCGGC
CAACTTACTTCTGACAACGATCGGAGGACCGAAGGAGCTAACCGCTTTTTTGCACAACATGGGGGATCAT
GTAACTCGCCTTGATCGTTGGGAACCGGAGCTGAATGAAGCCATACCAAACGACGAGCGTGACACCACGA
TGCCTGTAGCAATGGCAACAACGTTGCGCAAACTATTAACTGGCGAACTACTTACTCTAGCTTCCCGGCA
ACAATTAATAGACTGGATGGAGGCGGATAAAGTTGCAGGACCACTTCTGCGCTCGGCCCTTCCGGCTGGC
TGGTTTATTGCTGATAAATCTGGAGCCGGTGAGCGTGGGTCTCGCGGTATCATTGCAGCACTGGGGCCAG
ATGGTAAGCCCTCCCGTATCGTAGTTATCTACACGACGGGGAGTCAGGCAACTATGGATGAACGAAATAG
ACAGATCGCTGAGATAGGTGCCTCACTGATTAAGCATTGGTAACTGTCAGACCAAGTTTACTCATATATA
CTTTAGATTGATTTAAAACTTCATTTTTAATTTAAAAGGATCTAGGTGAAGATCCTTTTTGATAATCTCA
TGACCAAAATCCCTTAACGTGAGTTTTCGTTCCACTGAGCGTCAGACCCCGTAGAAAAGATCAAAGGATC
TTCTTGAGATCCTTTTTTTCTGCGCGTAATCTGCTGCTTGCAAACAAAAAAACCACCGCTACCAGCGGTG
GTTTGTTTGCCGGATCAAGAGCTACCAACTCTTTTTCCGAAGGTAACTGGCTTCAGCAGAGCGCAGATAC
CAAATACTGTTCTTCTAGTGTAGCCGTAGTTAGGCCACCACTTCAAGAACTCTGTAGCACCGCCTACATA
CCTCGCTCTGCTAATCCTGTTACCAGTGGCTGCTGCCAGTGGCGATAAGTCGTGTCTTACCGGGTTGGAC
TCAAGACGATAGTTACCGGATAAGGCGCAGCGGTCGGGCTGAACGGGGGGTTCGTGCACACAGCCCAGCT
TGGAGCGAACGACCTACACCGAACTGAGATACCTACAGCGTGAGCTATGAGAAAGCGCCACGCTTCCCGA
AGGGAGAAAGGCGGACAGGTATCCGGTAAGCGGCAGGGTCGGAACAGGAGAGCGCACGAGGGAGCTTCCA
GGGGGAAACGCCTGGTATCTTTATAGTCCTGTCGGGTTTCGCCACCTCTGACTTGAGCGTCGATTTTTGT
GATGCTCGTCAGGGGGGCGGAGCCTATGGAAAAACGCCAGCAACGCGGCCTTTTTACGGTTCCTGGCCTT
TTGCTGGCCTTTTGCTCACATGTTCTTTCCTGCGTTATCCCCTGATTCTGTGGATAACCGTATTACCGCC
TTTGAGTGAGCTGATACCGCTCGCCGCAGCCGAACGACCGAGCGCAGCGAGTCAGTGAGCGAGGAAGCGG
AAGA
Features (pLannotate 1.2.2; 15 found; start..end, strand, type, name):
      1..93      +  CDS            lacI (fragment): lac repressor; lacI; The lac repressor binds to the lac operator to inhibit transcription in E. coli. This inhibition can be relieved by adding lactose or isopropyl-β-D-thiogalactopyranoside (IPTG).
    106..127     +  protein_bind   CAP binding site: CAP binding activates transcription in the presence of cAMP. E. coli catabolite activator protein
    142..172     +  promoter       lac promoter: promoter for the E. coli lac operon
    176..198     +  protein_bind   lac operator (fragment): The lac repressor binds to the lac operator to inhibit transcription in E. coli. This inhibition can be relieved by adding lactose or isopropyl-β-D-thiogalactopyranoside (IPTG). lac repressor encoded by lacI
   1986..2084    +  CDS            cdk-4 (fragment): CDK4_CAEEL - Experimental evidence at protein level: Swiss-Prot protein existence level 1. Serine/threonine-protein kinase which, in association with cyclin D-like protein cyd-1, is required for the progression through the G1 phase of the cell cycle during postembryonic development by phosphorylating and inhibiting lin-35 and fzr-1 (PubMed:10518501, PubMed:11684669, PubMed:25562820). In complex with cyd-1, involved in sex determination during gonadogenesis by regulating the asymmetric division of the somatic gonadal precursor cell (SGP) (PubMed:16198291). From Caenorhabditis elegans.
   2200..7695    +  CDS            daf-2: INSR_CAEEL - Experimental evidence at protein level: Swiss-Prot protein existence level 1. Insulin receptor-like tyrosine kinase which regulates metabolism, controls longevity and prevents developmental arrest at the dauer stage (PubMed:9252323, PubMed:9790527, PubMed:11743719, PubMed:24332851, PubMed:28853436, PubMed:21334311, PubMed:29500338). Binding of INS family members may either stimulate, or antagonize, association of the receptor with downstream mediators such as pdk-1 and age-1 (PubMed:11274053). Required for germline progenitor proliferation during larval development (PubMed:2227892
   9365..9460    +  CDS            aex-5 (fragment): AEX5_CAEEL - Also known as kpc-3 From Caenorhabditis elegans.
   9597..9751    +  CDS            lacZα (fragment): LacZα fragment of β-galactosidase; lacZ fragment
   9757..9808    -  misc_feature   bom (fragment): basis of mobility region from pBR322
   9827..10207   +  rep_origin     M13 ori (sequence partly withheld): M13 bacteriophage origin of replication; arrow indicates direction of (+) strand synthesis
  10283..10332   -  misc_feature   bom (fragment): basis of mobility region from pBR322
  10434..10469   -  CDS            rop (fragment): Rop protein, which maintains plasmids at low copy number; rop
  10564..10668   +  promoter       AmpR promoter: bla
  10669..11529   +  CDS            AmpR: β-lactamase; bla; confers resistance to ampicillin, carbenicillin, and related antibiotics
  11700..12288   +  rep_origin     ori: high-copy-number ColE1/pMB1/pBR322/pUC origin of replication
