>Addgene plasmid #178899 | pJH4723 | addgene full sequence | sequence record 351466 | Addgene NGS Result
TACGCAAACCGCCTCTCCCCGCGCGTTGGCCGATTCATTAATGCAGCTGGCACGACAGGTTTCCCGACTG
GAAAGCGGGCAGTGAGCGCAACGCAATTAATGTGAGTTAGCTCACTCATTAGGCACCCCAGGCTTTACAC
TTTATGCTTCCGGCTCGTATGTTGTGTGGAATTGTGAGCGGATAACAATTTCACACAGGAAACAGCTATG
ACATGATTACGAATTCGAATGGCCATGGGACGTCGACGCATAGCCCGCAGTCACTTGAAAGCACATTTAA
GATGGAATCAAATGGTAAGAAAGCTCGTGTAATCAGGAGATTTTATCCGGGGTATGCCGAGGAATATATG
GTGCACTCGCATTAGCTGGCATTTTTTGTAATTATCGGATTTCTACCTTTTTCTTAATCTAGTTTGTTAT
CATTGTCCATCATTTACAACCAAAAATTTGCGTCATTTACAACCAAAAATTGATCTGACAATTATCATAA
TTCGGTTTTTATTTTCAGAAGAAACGCTCCGATGTGATCCTATAGTGAATATACTTTTCCATCCTCTCTG
AAATAAACAATTATGAAGAATGCATCAATTTGCATTCGAAATAACTGCCGTATTTTGTCTATTGGTATGG
CTGCAGTACCATTTTTCTTCGCGTCTTTGCGCAGCCTTCGGGCGCTACCAATAAGGCTAAGCCGGGGTAA
GTTATTTCAGAATTCTAATCAACTAATCTAAGTCTCATACATCATTGTCAAGTGACGCATTTTTTTAATT
TCTATGTTAACTCGACTTTAATATTCTTTTCTGGTTTCACCAGAAAAATGCTGGACTGAAAAATTGAATT
TCCCGCGATTTGGGAAAAACCGCAGTTTAAGCTTTTGGCATGAATACAGTGAACACAGGAACAAAAAATT
GACTTGTTATTTTGAGTTTATATTAAATGTTAATTTTGCATCTCATATTTTCACAAAACTTGTTTGCTTG
AAAAATGTGCAAATAACAAGTGAACATACATCAAGGTTTATGCAGATCAGCACTGATGCAACTGATAGCA
AAACTGATAAGGGTCAAAATTTCAGTGGCCAGCACAAACACATACACATTCGTAGTTCGTTTTGTGTTTC
GTGTATTTAGCATTTATTTTTCAATTCCGGCAATTTGCCGATTTGCCGGAAATTTTGATTTTTGGCAAAT
TGCCAGTTTGCCGTTTGCCGAACATCAATTTGCCGAAATTTTTTAGAGGGATCTTTATAAGACGGAAACA
CTTAAAATTGTGCTTTTTTGGAATTTTTTTCAATGTTTCAATAGAATTAGCTTGCATTTAAAATTAGATG
TAGGAACGTTTATAGGACGCTTACAATTTTGCCGATTAAAATCGAAGTTCTGAACTTTTCAAAAAATGTG
CAAAATTTTTTTTGACAAATTTGACAAATCGGCCGGTTTGTCGATTGTCCGGAATTTTTCAGTTTCGGCG
ATTTACCGGTTTGCCGGAAAACATCGTTTGCCACCCACACACACATAAAGAGACGAAACAACACACCATC
TTCAAAAAATTTGTGAATCTTCATTTCCACGTGGTTTGCAGGGTTTCCCATCCACCCCACTCTATCTCTC
CAAGTTGAATTTTGGCAAAATTGACCACACACCGATCAAAAACTATTGTGTGTGTGTGTATTTGTGTCTT
CAATAATTCCTGTCTGTGTCTCGCACTATCTATTGACTACAAGAACGTGATCGCAGCTCTACGAAACCTT
TACTTTATTTTAGAAATATTTTTTCATGCTATTAGCAAAAAAAAAGTTTTTTTTTGTCTAAGTACACTTA
AAATTTTCCAAAATTTTTAAGATTTTTCAAAATGTGCGATCAAAGATCTGACAAAATGCCAAAATTTTGA
AGAGGAAATTTAGTCGGCTTCCAAAATTATAAGTGGCAGAAATTGAGCAATTGTCACTTTTTGACAGTAA
ATAGAAAATTTTTTGAAAAATTTTGAAACGCTTTATTTTGTTACTTGGTCATTTTGGCACCATAGGAGTA
GTTTTTAACATTTTCCCCACTGGCGCTACTTCATTTTAAACTTTTCCAAAGATTTTAATTTTTAATTTTA
AAAAATTTCATGTAATTCGTCTGCGTCTTACAGTTTCAGGCTTCAAAAATCTATTACATATCTTATCTTT
GAATTCAGGGATCCCCCGGGATGAATATTGTCAGATGTCGGAGACGACACAAAATTTTGGAAAATTTGGA
AGAAGAGAATCTCGGCCCGAGCTGCTCGTCGACGACTTCAACAACCGCTGCCACCGAAGCTCTCGGAACA
ACCACTGAGGATATGAGGCTTAAGCAGCAGCGAAGCTCGTCGCGTGCCACGGAGCACGATATTGTCGACG
GCAATCACCACGACGACGAGCACATCACAATGAGACGGCTTCGACTTGTCAAAAATTCGCGGACGCGGCG
TAGAACGACGCCCGATTCAAGTATGGACTGCTATGAGGAAAACCCGCCATCACAAAAAACTTCAATAAAT
TATTCTTGGATTTCTAAAAAGTCATCAATGACGTCATTAATGCTTTTACTGCTATTCGCTTTTGTACAGC
CGTGTGCCTCAATAGTCGAAAAACGATGCGGCCCAATCGATATTCGAAATAGGCCGTGGGATATTAAGCC
GCAATGGTCGAAACTTGGTGATCCGAACGAAAAAGATTTGGCTGGTCAGAGAATGGTCAACTGCACAGTG
GTGGAAGGTTCGCTGACAATCTCATTTGTACTGAAACACAAGACAAAAGCACAAGAAGAAATGCATCGAA
GTCTACAGCCAAGATATTCCCAAGACGAATTTATCACTTTTCCGCATCTACGTGAAATTACTGGAACTCT
GCTCGTTTTTGAGACTGAAGGATTAGTGGATTTGCGTAAAATTTTCCCAAATCTTCGTGTAATTGGAGGC
CGTTCGCTGATTCAACACTATGCGCTGATAATTTATCGAAATCCGGATTTGGAGATCGGTCTTGACAAGC
TTTCCGTAATTCGAAATGGTGGTGTACGGATAATCGATAATCGAAAACTGTGCTACACGAAAACGATTGA
TTGGAAACATTTGATCACTTCTTCCATCAACGATGTTGTCGTTGATAATGCTGCCGAGTACGCTGTCACT
GAGACTGGATTGATGTGCCCACGTGGAGCTTGCGAAGAGGATAAAGGCGAATCAAAGTGTCATTATTTGG
AGGAAAAGAATCAGGAACAAGGTGTCGAAAGAGTTCAGAGTTGTTGGTCGAACACCACTTGCCAAAAGTC
TTGTGCTTATGATCGTCTTCTTCCAACGAAAGAAATCGGACCGGGATGTGATGCGAACGGCGATCGATGT
CACGATCAATGCGTGGGCGGTTGTGAGCGTGTGAATGATGCGACAGCATGCCACGCGTGCAAGAATGTCT
ATCACAAGGGAAAGTGTATCGAAAAGTGTGATGCTCACCTGTACCTTCTCCTTCAACGTCGTTGTGTGAC
CCGTGAGCAGTGTCTGCAGCTGAATCCGGTGCTCTCGAACAAAACAGTGCCTATCAAGGCGACGGCAGGC
CTTTGCTCGGATAAATGTCCCGATGGTTATCAAATCAACCCGGATGATCATCGAGAATGCCGAAAATGCG
TTGGCAAGTGTGAGATTGTGTGCGAGATCAATCACGTCATTGATACGTTTCCGAAGGCACAGGCGATCAG
GCTATGCAATATTATTGACGGAAATCTGACGATCGAGATTCGCGGAAAACAGGATTCGGGAATGGCGTCC
GAGTTGAAGGATATATTTGCGAACATTCACACGATCACCGGCTACCTGTTGGTACGTCAATCGTCACCGT
TTATCTCGTTGAACATGTTCCGGAATTTACGACGTATTGAGGCAAAGTCACTGTTCAGAAATCTATATGC
TATCACAGTTTTTGAAAATCCGAATTTAAAAAAGCTATTCGATTCAACGACGGATTTGACGCTTGATCGT
GGAACTGTGTCAATTGCCAATAACAAGATGTTATGCTTCAAGTATATCAAGCAGCTAATGTCAAAGTTAA
ATATACCACTCGATCCGATAGATCAATCAGAAGGGACAAATGGTGAGAAGGCAATCTGTGAGGATATGGC
AATCAACGTGAGCATCACAGCGGTCAACGCGGACTCGGTCTTCTTTAGTTGGCCCTCATTCAACATTACC
GATATAGATCAGCGAAAGTTTCTCGGCTACGAGCTCTTCTTCAAAGAAGTCCCACGAATCGATGAGAACA
TGACGATCGAAGAGGATCGAAGTGCGTGTGTCGATTCGTGGCAGAGTGTCTTCAAACAGTACTACGAGAC
GTCGAACGGTGAACCGACCCCGGACATTTTTATGGATATTGGACCGCGCGAGCGAATTCGGCCGAATACG
CTCTACGCGTACTATGTGGCGACGCAGATGGTGTTGCATGCCGGTGCGAAGAACGGTGTATCGAAGATTG
GTTTTGTGAGGACGAGCTACTATACGCCTGATCCTCCGACGTTGGCACTAGCGCAAGTCGATTCGGACGC
TATTCATATTACGTGGGAAGCGCCGCTCCAACCGAACGGAGACCTCACGCATTACACAATTATGTGGCGT
GAGAATGAAGTGAGCCCGTACGAGGAAGCCGAAAAGTTTTGTACAGATGCAAGCACCCCCGCAAATCGAC
AACACACGAAAGATCCGAAAGAGACGATTGTAGCCGATAAGCCAGTCGATATTCCGTCATCACGTACCGT
AGCTCCGACACTTTTGACTATGATGGGTCACGAAGATCAGCAGAAAACGTGCGCTGCAACGCCCGGTTGT
TGTTCGTGTTCGGCTATCGAAGAATCATCGGAACAGAACAAGAAGAAGCGACCGGATCCGATGTCGGCGA
TCGAATCATCTGCATTTGAGAATAAGCTGTTGGATGAGGTTTTAATGCCGAGAGACACGATGCGAGTGAG
ACGATCAATTGAAGACGCGAATCGAGTCAGTGAAGAGTTGGAAAAAGCTGAAAATTTGGGAAAAGCTCCA
AAAACTCTCGGTGGAAAGAAGCCGCTGATCCATATTTCGAAGAAGAAGCCGTCGAGCAGCAGCACCACAT
CCACACCGGCTCCAACGATCGCATCAATGTATGCCTTAACAAGGAAACCGACTACGGTGCCGGGAACAAG
GATTCGGCTCTACGAGATCTACGAACCTTTACCCGGAAGCTGGGCGATTAATGTATCAGCTCTGGCATTG
GATAATAGTTATGTGATACGAAATTTGAAGCATTACACACTTTATGCGATTTCTCTATCCGCGTGCCAAA
ACATGACAGTACCCGGAGCATCTTGCTCAATATCCCATCGTGCGGGAGCATTGAAACGAACAAAACACAT
CACAGACATTGATAAAGTGTTGAATGAAACAATTGAATGGAGATTTATGAATAATAGTCAACAAGTCAAC
GTGACGTGGGATCCACCGACTGAAGTGAATGGTGGAATATTCGGTTATGTTGTAAAGCTTAAGTCAAAAG
TCGATGGATCAATTGTTATGACGAGATGTGTCGGTGCGAAGAGAGGATATTCAACACGGAATCAGGGTGT
CCTATTCCAGAATTTGGCCGATGGACGTTATTTTGTCTCAGTAACGGCGACCTCTGTACACGGCGCTGGA
CCGGAAGCCGAATCCTCCGACCCAATCGTCGTCATGACGCCAGGCTTCTTCACTGTGGAAATCATTCTCG
GCATGCTTCTCGTCTTTTTGATTTTAATGTCAATTGCCGGTTGTATAATCTACTACTACATTCAAGTACG
CTACGGCAAAAAAGTGAAAGCTCTATCTGACTTTATGCAATTGAATCCCGAATATTGTGTGGACAATAAG
TACAATGCAGACGATTGGGAGCTACGGCAGGATGATGTTGTGCTCGGACAACAGTGTGGAGAGGGATCAT
TCGGAAAAGTGTACCTCGGAACTGGAAATAATGTTGTTTCTCTGATGGGTGATCGTTTCGGACCGTGTGC
TATTAAGATTAATGTAGATGATCCAGCGTCGACTGAGAATCTCAACTATCTCATGGAAGCTAATATTATG
AAGAACTTTAAGACTAACTTTATCGTCAAACTGTACGGAGTTATCTCTACTGTACAACCAGCGATGGTTG
TGATGGAAATGATGGATCTTGGAAATCTCCGTGACTATCTCCGATCGAAACGCGAAGACGAAGTGTTCAA
TGAGACGGACTGCAACTTTTTCGACATAATCCCGAGGGATAAATTCCATGAGTGGGCCGCACAGATTTGT
GATGGTATGGCGTACCTGGAGTCGCTCAAGTTTTGCCATCGAGATCTCGCCGCACGTAATTGCATGATAA
ATCGGGATGAGACTGTCAAGATTGGAGATTTCGGAATGGCTCGTGATCTATTCTATCATGACTATTATAA
GCCATCGGGCAAGCGTATGATGCCTGTTCGATGGATGTCACCCGAGTCGTTGAAAGACGGAAAGTTTGAC
TCGAAATCTGATGTTTGGAGCTTCGGAGTTGTTCTCTATGAAATGGTTACACTCGGTGCTCAGCCATATA
TTGGTTTGAGTAATGATGAGGTGTTGAATTATATTGGAATGGCCCGGAAGGTTATCAAGAAGCCCGAATG
TTGTGAAAACTATTGGTATAAGGTGATGAAAATGTGCTGGAGATACTCACCTCGGGATCGTCCGACGTTC
CTCCAGCTCGTTCATCTTCTAGCAGCTGAAGCTTCACCAGAATTCCGAGATTTATCATTTGTCCTAACCG
ATAATCAAATGATCCTTGACGATTCAGAAGCACTGGATCTTGATGATATTGATGATACTGATATGAATGA
TCAGGTTGTCGAGGTGGCACCGGATGTTGAGAACGTCGAGGTTCAGAGTGATTCGGAACGTCGGAATACG
GATTCAATACCGTTGAAACAGTTTAAGACGATCCCTCCGATCAATGCGACGACGAGTCATTCGACAATAT
CGATTGATGAGACACCGATGAAAGCGAAGCAGCGAGAAGGATCGCTGGATGAGGAGTACGCATTGATGAA
TCATAGTGGAGGTCCGAGTGATGCGGAAGTTCGGACGTATGCTGGTGATGGAGATTATGTGGAGAGAGAT
GTTCGAGAGAATGATGTGCCAACGCGACGAAATACTGGTGCATCAACATCAAGTTACACAGGTGGTGGTC
CATATTGCCTAACAAATCGTGGTGGTTCAAATGAACGAGGAGCCGGTTTCGGTGAAGCAGTACGATTAAC
TGATGGTGTTGGAAGTGGACATTTAAATGATGATGATTATGTTGAAAAAGAGATATCATCCATGGATACG
CGCCGGAGCACGGGCGCCTCGAGCTCTTCCTACGGTGTTCCACAGACGAATTGGAGTGGAAATCGTGGTG
CCACGTATTATACGAGTAAAGCTCAACAGGCAGCAACTGCAGCAGCAGCAGCAGCAGCAGCTCTCCAACA
GCAACAAAATGGTGGTCGAGGCGATCGATTAACTCAACTACCCGGAACTGGACATTTACAATCGACACGT
GGTGGACAAGATGGAGATTATATTGAAACTGAACCGAAAAATTATAGAAATAATGGATCTCCATCGGTAC
TGGATTTTTTTTTTTGGAGAAATTAGCCGGAAAATTCGATTTTTTTCGCTGAAAATCTGAAAAAATTTGG
CTAAAAATTGCCCTGAAACACGTTTTTTTCGGAATTTTCATATAAAAATGGACATTTTCGTAAAAAATTG
GCTATGTGTTGTGAATTTTTTCTGACTTTTAAAGGCCTTTGAACTAGGAATATTAAAATTTTATTGAAAA
TTATTGAAAAGTGCAAATTTTTATTTTTTTTAGGTGAAAAAAGCTTAGATTTAGGCGAATTTTCTGAAAT
TTTATAGTGAATTTGGTTCTCAGGATATTAGCCATTTTTTCCCGATTTTTTGGTAAAAATTTGTTAAAAC
CCGCTTCAAATGACTGTAGTTTTATACAAAAATAACTAAAAATTCGATTTTTCAATTATTCAGCTCGAAA
AAGCCCAACAAAAATATTTAAAATTTGAAGAAAAAAGCTAAAAATGAGTAAAAATGACTGGTTTTTTTCG
CTTTTTCTATTTGAATAAATTTCTGAAAAATGACGAAAATCTGAAAAAATTACCCCGGACATTGGGAAAT
TTCGAAAAAATCTTGAAAATAGTCTGAAATTTTTAAAATTTACAGATTTTCACAAAAAAGGGAAATTTCG
CATTTCCTGAAATTGCCCAAAAATTTTTTTTTTCATTTTTTTAAAAATTCTGGAAATTTATTTTTGGCTG
TTTCAAATTTTTAAAAAAAGAAAAATCCCAAAAATTGGTGAAAACTCCATTAAAATTCTCCAGAAAATTC
AAATTTTCCATGAAAAATTGTTTTAAAAGCATGAAAATCTGCCGATTTTTGTCTAAAATTTTTAAAAATA
TTTCAAAAATTTCAGAAAAAACAGGAAAAGCGAATATTACATAAATAAAAAATCTGGAAATTCTAGAAAC
TGAAAATTTTTTAATTTTTCCGCTCAAAAATTCTAATATTCGATGAAAATGAGCCCGAAAATTCGAGTAA
ATTTCCAAAAAAAATTTTTTTTTTTTTCAAACACAAATATTAATTTTTATTAATTTTTCAGCGAAACGGC
AACAGCCGTGACATTTTCAACGGACGTTCGGCTTTCGGTGAAAATGAGCATCTAATCGAGGATAATGAGC
ATCCACTTGTGGTACCATGGTATTGATATCTGAGCTCCGCATCGGCCGCTGTCATCAGATCGCCATCTCG
CGCCCGTGCCTCTGACTTCTAAGTCCAATTACTCTTCAACATCCCTACATGCTCTTTCTCCCTGTGCTCC
CACCCCCTATTTTTGTTATTATCAAAAAACTTCTCTTAATTTCTTTGTTTTTTAGCTTCTTTTAAGTCAC
CTCTAACAATGAAATTGTGTAGATTCAAAAATAGAATTAATTCGTAATAAAAAGTCGAAAAAAATTGTGC
TCCCTCCCCCCATTAATAATAATTCTATCCCAAAATCTACACAATGTTCTGTGTACACTTCTTATGTTTT
TTACTTCTGATAAATTTTTTTGAAACATCATAGAAAAAACCGCACACAAAATACCTTATCATATGTTACG
TTTCAGTTTATGACCGCAATTTTTATTTCTTCGCACGTCTGGGCCTCTCATGACGTCAAATCATGCTCAT
CGTGAAAAAGTTTTGGAGTATTTTTGGAATTTTTCAATCAAGTGAAAGTTTATGAAATTAATTTTCCTGC
TTTTGCTTTTTGGGGTTTCCCCTATTGTTTGTCAAGATTTCGAGGACGGCGTTTTTCTTGCTAAAATCAC
AAGTATTGATGAGCACGATGCAAGAAAGATCGGAAGAAGGTTTGGGTTTGAGGCTCAGTGGAAGGTGAGT
AGAAGTTGATAATTTGAAAGTGGAGTAGTGTCTATGGGGTTTTTGCCTTAAATGACAGAATACATTCCCA
ATATACCAAACATAACTGTTTCTACTAGTGGCCACGTGGGCCGTGCACCTTAAGCTTGGCACTGGCCGTC
GTTTTACAACGTCGTGACTGGGAAAACCCTGGCGTTACCCAACTTAATCGCCTTGCAGCACATCCCCCTT
TCGCCAGCTGGCGTAATAGCGAAGAGGCCCGCACCGATCGCCCTTCCCAACAGTTGCGCAGCCTGAATGG
CGAATGGCGCCTGATGCGGTATTTTCTCCTTACGCATCTGTGCGGTATTTCACACCGCATA
[142 nt withheld, positions 9792-9933]
C
[141 nt withheld, positions 9935-10075]
CCTTTGACGTTGGAGTCCACGTTCTTT
[37 nt withheld, positions 10103-10139]
ACCCTATCTCGGGCTATTCTTTTGATTTATAAGGGATTTTGCCGATTTCGGCCTATTGGTTAAAAAATGA
GCTGATTTAACAAAAATTTAACGCGAATTTTAACAAAATATTAACGTTTACAATTTTATGGTGCACTCTC
AGTACAATCTGCTCTGATGCCGCATAGTTAAGCCAGCCCCGACACCCGCCAACACCCGCTGACGCGCCCT
GACGGGCTTGTCTGCTCCCGGCATCCGCTTACAGACAAGCTGTGACCGTCTCCGGGAGCTGCATGTGTCA
GAGGTTTTCACCGTCATCACCGAAACGCGCGAGACGAAAGGGCCTCGTGATACGCCTATTTTTATAGGTT
AATGTCATGATAATAATGGTTTCTTAGACGTCAGGTGGCACTTTTCGGGGAAATGTGCGCGGAACCCCTA
TTTGTTTATTTTTCTAAATACATTCAAATATGTATCCGCTCATGAGACAATAACCCTGATAAATGCTTCA
ATAATATTGAAAAAGGAAGAGTATGAGTATTCAACATTTCCGTGTCGCCCTTATTCCCTTTTTTGCGGCA
TTTTGCCTTCCTGTTTTTGCTCACCCAGAAACGCTGGTGAAAGTAAAAGATGCTGAAGATCAGTTGGGTG
CACGAGTGGGTTACATCGAACTGGATCTCAACAGCGGTAAGATCCTTGAGAGTTTTCGCCCCGAAGAACG
TTTTCCAATGATGAGCACTTTTAAAGTTCTGCTATGTGGCGCGGTATTATCCCGTATTGACGCCGGGCAA
GAGCAACTCGGTCGCCGCATACACTATTCTCAGAATGACTTGGTTGAGTACTCACCAGTCACAGAAAAGC
ATCTTACGGATGGCATGACAGTAAGAGAATTATGCAGTGCTGCCATAACCATGAGTGATAACACTGCGGC
CAACTTACTTCTGACAACGATCGGAGGACCGAAGGAGCTAACCGCTTTTTTGCACAACATGGGGGATCAT
GTAACTCGCCTTGATCGTTGGGAACCGGAGCTGAATGAAGCCATACCAAACGACGAGCGTGACACCACGA
TGCCTGTAGCAATGGCAACAACGTTGCGCAAACTATTAACTGGCGAACTACTTACTCTAGCTTCCCGGCA
ACAATTAATAGACTGGATGGAGGCGGATAAAGTTGCAGGACCACTTCTGCGCTCGGCCCTTCCGGCTGGC
TGGTTTATTGCTGATAAATCTGGAGCCGGTGAGCGTGGGTCTCGCGGTATCATTGCAGCACTGGGGCCAG
ATGGTAAGCCCTCCCGTATCGTAGTTATCTACACGACGGGGAGTCAGGCAACTATGGATGAACGAAATAG
ACAGATCGCTGAGATAGGTGCCTCACTGATTAAGCATTGGTAACTGTCAGACCAAGTTTACTCATATATA
CTTTAGATTGATTTAAAACTTCATTTTTAATTTAAAAGGATCTAGGTGAAGATCCTTTTTGATAATCTCA
TGACCAAAATCCCTTAACGTGAGTTTTCGTTCCACTGAGCGTCAGACCCCGTAGAAAAGATCAAAGGATC
TTCTTGAGATCCTTTTTTTCTGCGCGTAATCTGCTGCTTGCAAACAAAAAAACCACCGCTACCAGCGGTG
GTTTGTTTGCCGGATCAAGAGCTACCAACTCTTTTTCCGAAGGTAACTGGCTTCAGCAGAGCGCAGATAC
CAAATACTGTTCTTCTAGTGTAGCCGTAGTTAGGCCACCACTTCAAGAACTCTGTAGCACCGCCTACATA
CCTCGCTCTGCTAATCCTGTTACCAGTGGCTGCTGCCAGTGGCGATAAGTCGTGTCTTACCGGGTTGGAC
TCAAGACGATAGTTACCGGATAAGGCGCAGCGGTCGGGCTGAACGGGGGGTTCGTGCACACAGCCCAGCT
TGGAGCGAACGACCTACACCGAACTGAGATACCTACAGCGTGAGCTATGAGAAAGCGCCACGCTTCCCGA
AGGGAGAAAGGCGGACAGGTATCCGGTAAGCGGCAGGGTCGGAACAGGAGAGCGCACGAGGGAGCTTCCA
GGGGGAAACGCCTGGTATCTTTATAGTCCTGTCGGGTTTCGCCACCTCTGACTTGAGCGTCGATTTTTGT
GATGCTCGTCAGGGGGGCGGAGCCTATGGAAAAACGCCAGCAACGCGGCCTTTTTACGGTTCCTGGCCTT
TTGCTGGCCTTTTGCTCACATGTTCTTTCCTGCGTTATCCCCTGATTCTGTGGATAACCGTATTACCGCC
TTTGAGTGAGCTGATACCGCTCGCCGCAGCCGAACGACCGAGCGCAGCGAGTCAGTGAGCGAGGAAGCGG
AAGAGCGCCCAA
Features (pLannotate 1.2.2; 14 found; start..end, strand, type, name):
     98..119     +  protein_bind   CAP binding site: CAP binding activates transcription in the presence of cAMP. E. coli catabolite activator protein
    134..164     +  promoter       lac promoter: promoter for the E. coli lac operon
    168..190     +  protein_bind   lac operator (fragment): The lac repressor binds to the lac operator to inhibit transcription in E. coli. This inhibition can be relieved by adding lactose or isopropyl-β-D-thiogalactopyranoside (IPTG). lac repressor encoded by lacI
   2191..7686    +  CDS            daf-2: INSR_CAEEL - Experimental evidence at protein level: Swiss-Prot protein existence level 1. Insulin receptor-like tyrosine kinase which regulates metabolism, controls longevity and prevents developmental arrest at the dauer stage (PubMed:9252323, PubMed:9790527, PubMed:11743719, PubMed:24332851, PubMed:28853436, PubMed:21334311, PubMed:29500338). Binding of INS family members may either stimulate, or antagonize, association of the receptor with downstream mediators such as pdk-1 and age-1 (PubMed:11274053). Required for germline progenitor proliferation during larval development (PubMed:2227892
   9292..9444    +  CDS            aex-5 (fragment): AEX5_CAEEL - Also known as kpc-3 From Caenorhabditis elegans.
   9580..9734    +  CDS            lacZα (fragment): LacZα fragment of β-galactosidase; lacZ fragment
   9740..9791    -  misc_feature   bom (fragment): basis of mobility region from pBR322
   9810..10190   +  rep_origin     M13 ori (sequence partly withheld): M13 bacteriophage origin of replication; arrow indicates direction of (+) strand synthesis
  10266..10315   -  misc_feature   bom (fragment): basis of mobility region from pBR322
  10417..10452   -  CDS            rop (fragment): Rop protein, which maintains plasmids at low copy number; rop
  10547..10651   +  promoter       AmpR promoter: bla
  10652..11512   +  CDS            AmpR: β-lactamase; bla; confers resistance to ampicillin, carbenicillin, and related antibiotics
  11683..12271   +  rep_origin     ori: high-copy-number ColE1/pMB1/pBR322/pUC origin of replication
  12454..85      +  CDS            lacI (fragment) (across the origin): lac repressor; lacI; The lac repressor binds to the lac operator to inhibit transcription in E. coli. This inhibition can be relieved by adding lactose or isopropyl-β-D-thiogalactopyranoside (IPTG).
