[The description below was written by a language model from this plasmid's Addgene catalogue record and pLannotate feature annotations shown in this document.]
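Description:
pJH4723 is a C. elegans expression plasmid of about 12.5 kb, built on a pBSK (Bluescript-type) backbone, that drives the insulin/IGF receptor-like tyrosine kinase DAF-2 in the worm intestine. It is maintained in E. coli as a high-copy plasmid through a ColE1/pUC-type origin and selected with ampicillin via the bla (AmpR) gene and its own promoter. The backbone also carries an M13 phage origin for single-stranded DNA production and remnants of standard cloning-vector sequence: lac promoter, operator and CAP site, and fragments of lacI, lacZα, rop and bom. None of these contributes to expression in worms.

According to the catalogue entry, the payload is a Pges-1 promoter, the daf-2 insert (listed as roughly 6.6 kb, cloned between XmaI and KpnI sites that remain intact) and the unc-54 3' UTR. The ges-1 promoter is a commonly used gut-specific driver, and the unc-54 3' UTR is a standard permissive terminator and polyadenylation region in worm transgenes. Both feature tables, one from the depositor sequence and one from the repository's sequencing, annotate a daf-2 coding region of about 5.5 kb. Neither labels the promoter or the 3' UTR. The unannotated stretch upstream of daf-2 presumably holds Pges-1, and the short aex-5 match downstream probably reflects genomic sequence included with the unc-54 3' region. The cdk-4 fragment appears only in the depositor sequence. The two records differ by only a few bases in length.

The construct is suited to tissue-specific expression or rescue of DAF-2 in the intestine, for example to test where insulin signalling acts in developmental decisions involving neuron-intestine communication.
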