Addgene plasmid #178899: pJH4723
Purpose: Pges-1 DAF-2 unc-54 3' UTR C.elegans gut expression of of DAF-2
Depositing lab: Mei Zhen. Depositing organization: Sinai Health System. Publication: A Caenorhabditis elegans developmental decision requires insulin signaling-mediated neuron-intestine communication. Hung WL, Wang Y, Chitturi J, Zhen M. Development. 2014 Apr;141(8):1767-79. doi: 10.1242/dev.103846. Epub 2014 Mar 26. PubMed 24671950.
Backbone
  Vector backbone: pBSK
  Backbone manufacturer: stratagene
  Backbone size w/o insert (bp): 5900
  Total vector size (bp): 12470
  Vector type: Worm Expression
Growth in bacteria
  Bacterial resistance: Ampicillin, 100 μg/mL
  Growth temperature: 37°C
  Growth strain: DH5alpha
  Copy number: High Copy
Gene/Insert
  Gene/Insert name: DAF-2
  Species: C. elegans (nematode)
  Insert size (bp): 6570
  Entrez Gene: daf-2 (a.k.a. CELE_Y55D5A.5)
  Promoter: Pges-1
  Cloning method: Restriction Enzyme; 5′ cloning site XmaI (not destroyed); 3′ cloning site KpnI (not destroyed)
  Sequencing primers: 5′ GGATCCcccgggATGAATATTGTCA; 3′ atccATggtaccACAAGTGGATGCTCA
Terms and licenses: Academic/Nonprofit Terms; Industry Terms: Not Available to Industry
How to cite: pJH4723 was a gift from Mei Zhen (Addgene plasmid # 178899 ; http://n2t.net/addgene:178899 ; RRID:Addgene_178899)
